Addgene plasmid #211997: pKLV2-U6gRNA5(ZIC3_5-5)-PGKpuroBFP-W
Purpose: Express gRNA against ZIC3 with puro and BFP
Depositing lab: Kosuke Yusa. Depositing organization: Kyoto University, Institute for Life and Medical Sciences. Publication: RENGE infers gene regulatory networks using time-series single-cell RNA-seq data with CRISPR perturbations. Ishikawa M, Sugino S, Masuda Y, Tarumoto Y, Seto Y, Taniyama N, Wagai F, Yamauchi Y, Kojima Y, Kiryu H, Yusa K, Eiraku M, Mochizuki A. Commun Biol. 2023 Dec 28;6(1):1290. doi: 10.1038/s42003-023-05594-4. PubMed 38155269.
Backbone
  Vector backbone: pKLV2-U6gRNA5(BbsI)-PGKpuroBFP-W
  Backbone size w/o insert (bp): 8630
  Total vector size (bp): 8650
  Vector type: Mammalian Expression, Lentiviral, CRISPR
  Selectable markers: Puromycin
Growth in bacteria
  Bacterial resistance: Ampicillin, 100 μg/mL
  Growth temperature: 37°C
  Growth strain: NEB Stable
  Copy number: High Copy
Gene/Insert
  Gene/Insert name: sgRNA targeting ZIC3
  gRNA/shRNA sequence: ACTGAGCGCCGGCCGCGTA
  Species: H. sapiens (human)
  GenBank ID: NM_003413.4
  Entrez Gene: ZIC3 (a.k.a. HTX, HTX1, VACTERLX, ZNF203)
  Promoter: Human U6 promoter
  Cloning method: Restriction Enzyme; 5′ cloning site BbsI (destroyed during cloning); 3′ cloning site BbsI (destroyed during cloning)
  Sequencing primers: 5′ AGATAATTAGAATTAATTTGACTG
Terms and licenses: Academic/Nonprofit Terms; Industry Terms: Not Available to Industry
How to cite: pKLV2-U6gRNA5(ZIC3_5-5)-PGKpuroBFP-W was a gift from Kosuke Yusa (Addgene plasmid # 211997 ; http://n2t.net/addgene:211997 ; RRID:Addgene_211997)
