[The description below was written by a language model from this plasmid's Addgene catalogue record and pLannotate feature annotations shown in this document.]
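Description:
pKLV2-U6gRNA5(ZIC3_5-5)-PGKpuroBFP-W is an 8,650 bp lentiviral CRISPR guide-expression plasmid built on the pKLV2-U6gRNA5(BbsI)-PGKpuroBFP-W backbone. It is propagated in E. coli as a high-copy plasmid through a ColE1/pUC-type origin and selected with ampicillin (AmpR). An f1 origin and remnants of a lac/lacZα cloning region flanked by T7 and T3 promoters are also present in the bacterial portion. The viral portion has the layout of an HIV-1-derived transfer vector. A CMV enhancer/promoter drives a truncated 5' LTR, followed by the Ψ packaging signal with a gag fragment, the Rev response element for nuclear export of the genomic RNA, and the cPPT/CTS. The WPRE sits downstream of the payload to boost transcript expression, and a second truncated LTR and a bGH polyadenylation signal close the cassette.

The payload consists of two expression units. A human U6 RNA polymerase III promoter transcribes a single guide RNA whose spacer targets human ZIC3. The spacer was inserted between two BbsI sites that were destroyed during cloning, and it is fused to a Streptococcus pyogenes Cas9 tracrRNA-derived scaffold. Downstream, a mouse PGK promoter drives puromycin N-acetyltransferase followed by TagBFP. The feature table does not annotate the element linking these two coding sequences. Transduced mammalian cells can therefore be selected with puromycin and tracked by blue fluorescence. The plasmid does not encode Cas9, so the nuclease must be supplied separately. The associated publication used CRISPR perturbations with time-series single-cell RNA-seq to infer gene regulatory networks, which fits use of this plasmid for ZIC3 perturbation in human cells.
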