Features (pLannotate 1.2.2; 28 found; start..end, strand, type, name):
    242..441     +  promoter       CMV promoter: human cytomegalovirus (CMV) immediate early promoter
    459..639     +  LTR            5' LTR (truncated): truncated 5' long terminal repeat (LTR) from HIV-1
    686..811     +  misc_feature   HIV-1 Ψ: packaging signal of human immunodeficiency virus type 1
    795..1133    +  CDS            HIV-1 gag (fragment): gag protein from human immunodeficiency virus 1; gag
   1310..1543    +  misc_feature   RRE: The Rev response element (RRE) of HIV-1 allows for Rev-dependent mRNA export from the nucleus to the cytoplasm.
   1920..2020    +  CDS            Rev (fragment): human immunodeficiency virus 1 (HIV-1) Rev protein; rev; enhances nuclear export of unspliced and incompletely spliced viral mRNAs
   2070..2187    +  misc_feature   cPPT/CTS: central polypurine tract and central termination sequence of HIV-1
   2262..2502    +  promoter       U6 promoter: RNA polymerase III promoter for human U6 snRNA
   2549..2616    +  misc_RNA       tracrRNA (fragment): trans-activating CRISPR RNA for the Streptococcus pyogenes CRISPR/Cas9 system
   2639..3138    +  promoter       PGK promoter: mouse phosphoglycerate kinase 1 promoter
   3178..3774    +  CDS            PuroR (fragment): puromycin N-acetyltransferase; pac from Streptomyces; confers resistance to puromycin
   3847..4545    +  CDS            TagBFP: TagBFP is a basic (constitutively fluorescent) blue fluorescent protein published in 2008, derived from Entacmaea quadricolor. It is reported to be a very rapidly-maturing monomer with very low acid sensitivity.
   4557..5143    +  misc_feature   WPRE: woodchuck hepatitis virus posttranscriptional regulatory element
   5137..5283    +  CDS            nef (fragment): NEF_HV1LA - Experimental evidence at protein level: Swiss-Prot protein existence level 1. Extracellular Nef protein targets CD4(+) T-lymphocytes for apoptosis by interacting with CXCR4 surface receptors. From Human immunodeficiency virus type 1 group M subtype B (isolate Lai) (HIV-1).
   5291..5469    +  LTR            5' LTR (truncated): truncated 5' long terminal repeat (LTR) from HIV-1
   5495..5606    +  polyA_signal   bGH poly(A) signal: bovine growth hormone polyadenylation signal
   5745..5763    -  promoter       T3 promoter: promoter for bacteriophage T3 RNA polymerase
   5808..5824    -  protein_bind   lac operator: The lac repressor binds to the lac operator to inhibit transcription in E. coli. This inhibition can be relieved by adding lactose or isopropyl-β-D-thiogalactopyranoside (IPTG). lac repressor encoded by lacI
   5832..5862    -  promoter       lac promoter: promoter for the E. coli lac operon
   5877..5898    -  protein_bind   CAP binding site: CAP binding activates transcription in the presence of cAMP. E. coli catabolite activator protein
   5911..6003    -  CDS            lacI (fragment): lac repressor; lacI; The lac repressor binds to the lac operator to inhibit transcription in E. coli. This inhibition can be relieved by adding lactose or isopropyl-β-D-thiogalactopyranoside (IPTG).
   6186..6774    -  rep_origin     ori: high-copy-number ColE1/pMB1/pBR322/pUC origin of replication
   6945..7805    -  CDS            AmpR: β-lactamase; bla; confers resistance to ampicillin, carbenicillin, and related antibiotics
   7806..7910    -  promoter       AmpR promoter: bla
   7963..8391    -  rep_origin     f1 ori (sequence partly withheld): f1 bacteriophage origin of replication; arrow indicates direction of (+) strand synthesis
   8396..8551    -  CDS            lacZα (fragment): LacZα fragment of β-galactosidase; lacZ fragment
   8559..8577    +  promoter       T7 promoter: promoter for bacteriophage T7 RNA polymerase
   8591..241     +  enhancer       CMV enhancer (across the origin): human cytomegalovirus immediate early enhancer
>Addgene plasmid #211997 | pKLV2-U6gRNA5(ZIC3_5-5)-PGKpuroBFP-W | addgene full sequence | sequence record 420025 | Addgene NGS Result
GTCAATAATGACGTATGTTCCCATAGTAACGCCAATAGGGACTTTCCATTGACGTCAATGGGTGGAGTAT
TTACGGTAAACTGCCCACTTGGCAGTACATCAAGTGTATCATATGCCAAGTACGCCCCCTATTGACGTCA
ATGACGGTAAATGGCCCGCCTGGCATTATGCCCAGTACATGACCTTATGGGACTTTCCTACTTGGCAGTA
CATCTACGTATTAGTCATCGCTATTACCATGGTGATGCGGTTTTGGCAGTACATCAATGGGCGTGGATAG
CGGTTTGACTCACGGGGATTTCCAAGTCTCCACCCCATTGACGTCAATGGGAGTTTGTTTTGGCACCAAA
ATCAACGGGACTTTCCAAAATGTCGTAACAACTCCGCCCCATTGACGCAAATGGGCGGTAGGCGTGTACG
GTGGGAGGTCTATATAAGCAGCGCGTTTTGCCTGTACTGGGTCTCTCTGGTTAGACCAGATCTGAGCCTG
GGAGCTCTCTGGCTAACTAGGGAACCCACTGCTTAAGCCTCAATAAAGCTTGCCTTGAGTGCTTCAAGTA
GTGTGTGCCCGTCTGTTGTGTGACTCTGGTAACTAGAGATCCCTCAGACCCTTTTAGTCAGTGTGGAAAA
TCTCTAGCAGTGGCGCCCGAACAGGGACTTGAAAGCGAAAGGGAAACCAGAGGAGCTCTCTCGACGCAGG
ACTCGGCTTGCTGAAGCGCGCACGGCAAGAGGCGAGGGGCGGCGACTGGTGAGTACGCCAAAAATTTTGA
CTAGCGGAGGCTAGAAGGAGAGAGATGGGTGCGAGAGCGTCAGTATTAAGCGGGGGAGAATTAGATCGCG
ATGGGAAAAAATTCGGTTAAGGCCAGGGGGAAAGAAAAAATATAAATTAAAACATATAGTATGGGCAAGC
AGGGAGCTAGAACGATTCGCAGTTAATCCTGGCCTGTTAGAAACATCAGAAGGCTGTAGACAAATACTGG
GACAGCTACAACCATCCCTTCAGACAGGATCAGAAGAACTTAGATCATTATATAATACAGTAGCAACCCT
CTATTGTGTGCATCAAAGGATAGAGATAAAAGACACCAAGGAAGCTTTAGACAAGATAGAGGAAGAGCAA
AACAAAAGTAAGACCACCGCACAGCAAGCGGCCGGCCGCGCTGATCTTCAGACCTGGAGGAGGAGATATG
AGGGACAATTGGAGAAGTGAATTATATAAATATAAAGTAGTAAAAATTGAACCATTAGGAGTAGCACCCA
CCAAGGCAAAGAGAAGAGTGGTGCAGAGAGAAAAAAGAGCAGTGGGAATAGGAGCTTTGTTCCTTGGGTT
CTTGGGAGCAGCAGGAAGCACTATGGGCGCAGCGTCAATGACGCTGACGGTACAGGCCAGACAATTATTG
TCTGGTATAGTGCAGCAGCAGAACAATTTGCTGAGGGCTATTGAGGCGCAACAGCATCTGTTGCAACTCA
CAGTCTGGGGCATCAAGCAGCTCCAGGCAAGAATCCTGGCTGTGGAAAGATACCTAAAGGATCAACAGCT
CCTGGGGATTTGGGGTTGCTCTGGAAAACTCATTTGCACCACTGCTGTGCCTTGGAATGCTAGTTGGAGT
AATAAATCTCTGGAACAGATTTGGAATCACACGACCTGGATGGAGTGGGACAGAGAAATTAACAATTACA
CAAGCTTAATACACTCCTTAATTGAAGAATCGCAAAACCAGCAAGAAAAGAATGAACAAGAATTATTGGA
ATTAGATAAATGGGCAAGTTTGTGGAATTGGTTTAACATAACAAATTGGCTGTGGTATATAAAATTATTC
ATAATGATAGTAGGAGGCTTGGTAGGTTTAAGAATAGTTTTTGCTGTACTTTCTATAGTGAATAGAGTTA
GGCAGGGATATTCACCATTATCGTTTCAGACCCACCTCCCAACCCCGAGGGGACCCGACAGGCCCGAAGG
AATAGAAGAAGAAGGTGGAGAGAGAGACAGAGACAGATCCATTCGATTAGTGAACGGATCGGCACTGCGT
GCGCCAATTCTGCAGACAAATGGCAGTATTCATCCACAATTTTAAAAGAAAAGGGGGGATTGGGGGGTAC
AGTGCAGGGGAAAGAATAGTAGACATAATAGCAACAGACATACAAACTAAAGAATTACAAAAACAAATTA
CAAAAATTCAAAATTTTCGGGTTTATTACAGGGACAGCAGAGATCCAGTTTGGTTAGTACCGGGCCCTAC
GCGTCCAAGGTCGGGCAGGAAGAGGGCCTATTTCCCATGATTCCTTCATATTTGCATATACGATACAAGG
CTGTTAGAGAGATAATTAGAATTAATTTGACTGTAAACACAAAGATATTAGTACAAAATACGTGACGTAG
AAAGTAATAATTTCTTGGGTAGTTTGCAGTTTTAAAATTATGTTTTAAAATGGACTATCATATGCTTACC
GTAACTTGAAAGTATTTCGATTTCTTGGCTTTATATATCTTGTGGAAAGGACGAAACACCGACTGAGCGC
CGGCCGCGTAGTTTAAGAGCTATGCTGGAAACAGCATAGCAAGTTTAAATAAGGCTAGTCCGTTATCAAC
TTGAAAAAGTGGCACCGAGTCGGTGCTTTTTTTGGATCCAATTCTACCGGGTAGGGGAGGCGCTTTTCCC
AAGGCAGTCTGGAGCATGCGCTTTAGCAGCCCCGCTGGGCACTTGGCGCTACACAAGTGGCCTCTGGCCT
CGCACACATTCCACATCCACCGGTAGGCGCCAACCGGCTCCGTTCTTTGGTGGCCCCTTCGCGCCACCTT
CTACTCCTCCCCTAGTCAGGAAGTTCCCCCCCGCCCCGCAGCTCGCGTCGTGCAGGACGTGACAAATGGA
AGTAGCACGTCTCACTAGTCTCGTGCAGATGGACAGCACCGCTGAGCAATGGAAGCGGGTAGGCCTTTGG
GGCAGCGGCCAATAGCAGCTTTGCTCCTTCGCTTTCTGGGCTCAGAGGCTGGGAAGGGGTGGGTCCGGGG
GCGGGCTCAGGGGCGGGCTCAGGGGCGGGGCGGGCGCCCGAAGGTCCTCCGGAGGCCCGGCATTCTGCAC
GCTTCAAAAGCGCACGTCTGCCGCGCTGTTCTCCTCTTCCTCATCTCCGGGCCTTTCGACCTGCATCCAT
CTAGATCTCGAGCAGCTGAAGCTTACCATGACCGAGTACAAGCCCACGGTGCGCCTCGCCACCCGCGACG
ACGTCCCCAGGGCCGTACGCACCCTCGCCGCCGCGTTCGCCGACTACCCCGCCACGCGCCACACCGTCGA
TCCGGACCGCCACATCGAGCGGGTCACCGAGCTGCAAGAACTCTTCCTCACGCGCGTCGGGCTCGACATC
GGCAAGGTGTGGGTCGCGGACGACGGCGCCGCGGTGGCGGTCTGGACCACGCCGGAGAGCGTCGAAGCGG
GGGCGGTGTTCGCCGAGATCGGCCCGCGCATGGCCGAGTTGAGCGGTTCCCGGCTGGCCGCGCAGCAACA
GATGGAAGGCCTCCTGGCGCCGCACCGGCCCAAGGAGCCCGCGTGGTTCCTGGCCACCGTCGGCGTCTCG
CCCGACCACCAGGGCAAGGGTCTGGGCAGCGCCGTCGTGCTCCCCGGAGTGGAGGCGGCCGAGCGCGCCG
GGGTGCCCGCCTTCCTGGAGACCTCCGCGCCCCGCAACCTCCCCTTCTACGAGCGGCTCGGCTTCACCGT
CACCGCCGACGTCGAGGTGCCCGAAGGACCGCGCACCTGGTGCATGACCCGCAAGCCCGGTGCCGGCGGC
GGGTCCGGAGGAGAGGGCAGAGGAAGTCTCCTAACATGCGGTGACGTGGAGGAGAATCCTGGCCCAATGA
GCGAGCTGATTAAGGAGAACATGCACATGAAGCTGTACATGGAGGGCACCGTGGACAACCATCACTTCAA
GTGCACATCCGAGGGCGAAGGCAAGCCCTACGAGGGCACCCAGACCATGAGAATCAAGGTGGTCGAGGGC
GGCCCTCTCCCCTTCGCCTTCGACATCCTGGCTACTAGCTTCCTCTACGGCAGCAAGACCTTCATCAACC
ACACCCAGGGCATCCCCGACTTCTTCAAGCAGTCCTTCCCTGAGGGCTTCACATGGGAGAGAGTCACCAC
ATACGAGGACGGGGGCGTGCTGACCGCTACCCAGGACACCAGCCTCCAGGACGGCTGCCTCATCTACAAC
GTCAAGATCAGAGGGGTGAACTTCACATCCAACGGCCCTGTGATGCAGAAGAAAACACTCGGCTGGGAGG
CCTTCACCGAGACGCTGTACCCCGCTGACGGCGGCCTGGAAGGCAGAAACGACATGGCCCTGAAGCTCGT
GGGCGGGAGCCATCTGATCGCAAACATCAAGACCACATATAGATCCAAGAAACCCGCTAAGAACCTCAAG
ATGCCTGGCGTCTACTATGTGGACTACAGACTGGAAAGAATCAAGGAGGCCAACAACGAGACCTACGTCG
AGCAGCACGAGGTGGCAGTGGCCAGATACTGCGACCTCCCTAGCAAACTGGGGCACAAGCTTAATTGAGC
GGCCGCTCAACCTCTGGATTACAAAATTTGTGAAAGATTGACTGGTATTCTTAACTATGTTGCTCCTTTT
ACGCTATGTGGATACGCTGCTTTAATGCCTTTGTATCATGCTATTGCTTCCCGTATGGCTTTCATTTTCT
CCTCCTTGTATAAATCCTGGTTGCTGTCTCTTTATGAGGAGTTGTGGCCCGTTGTCAGGCAACGTGGCGT
GGTGTGCACTGTGTTTGCTGACGCAACCCCCACTGGTTGGGGCATTGCCACCACCTGTCAGCTCCTTTCC
GGGACTTTCGCTTTCCCCCTCCCTATTGCCACGGCGGAACTCATCGCCGCCTGCCTTGCCCGCTGCTGGA
CAGGGGCTCGGCTGTTGGGCACTGACAATTCCGTGGTGTTGTCGGGGAAATCATCGTCCTTTCCTTGGCT
GCTCGCCTGTGTTGCCACCTGGATTCTGCGCGGGACGTCCTTCTGCTACGTCCCTTCGGCCCTCAATCCA
GCGGACCTTCCTTCCCGCGGCCTGCTGCCGGCTCTGCGGCCTCTTCCGCGTCTACGCCTTCGCCCTCAGA
CGAGTCGGATCTCCCTTTGGGCCGCCTCCCCGCAGGTACCTTTAAGACCAATGACTTACAAGGCAGCTGT
AGATCTTAGCCACTTTTTAAAAGAAAAGGGGGGACTGGAAGGGCTAATTCACTCCCAAAGAAGTCAAGAT
CTGCTTTTTGCCTGTACTGGGTCTCTCTGGTTAGACCAGAGTCTCTCTGGTTAGACCAGATCTGAGCCTG
GGAGCTCTCTGGCTAACTAGGGAACCCACTGCTTAAGCCTCAATAAAGCTTGCCTTGAGTGCTTCAAGTA
GTGTGTGCCCGTCTGTTGTGTGACTCTGGTAACTAGAGATCCCTCAGACCCTTTTAGTCAGTGTGGAAAA
TCTCTAGCAGTTTAAACCCGCTGATCAGCCTCGACTGTGCCTTCTAGTTGCCAGCCATCTGTTGTTTGCC
CCTCCCCCGTGCCTTCCTTGACCCTGGAAGGTGCCACTCCCACTGTCCTTTCCTAATAAAATGAGGAAAT
TGCATCGCATTGTCTGAGTAGGTGTCATTCTATTCTGGGGGGTGGGGTGGGGCAGGACAGCAAGGGGGAG
GATTGGGAAGTCAATAGCAGGCATGCTGGGGATGCGGTGGGCTCTATGGGCGGCCGTTAATTAAGCTTTT
GTTCCCTTTAGTGAGGGTTAATTGCGCGCTTGGCGTAATCATGGTCATAGCTGTTTCCTGTGTGAAATTG
TTATCCGCTCACAATTCCACACAACATACGAGCCGGGAGCATAAAGTGTAAAGCCTGGGGTGCCTAATGA
GTGAGCTAACTCACATTAATTGCGTTGCGCTCACTGCCCGCTTTCCAGTCGGGAAACCTGTCGTGCCAGC
TGCATTAATGAATCGGCCAACGCGCGGGGAGAGGCGGTTTGCGTATTGGGCGCTCTTCCGCTTCCTCGCT
CACTGACTCGCTGCGCTCGGTCGTTCGGCTGCGGCGAGCGGTATCAGCTCACTCAAAGGCGGTAATACGG
TTATCCACAGAATCAGGGGATAACGCAGGAAAGAACATGTGAGCAAAAGGCCAGCAAAAGGCCAGGAACC
GTAAAAAGGCCGCGTTGCTGGCGTTTTTCCATAGGCTCCGCCCCCCTGACGAGCATCACAAAAATCGACG
CTCAAGTCAGAGGTGGCGAAACCCGACAGGACTATAAAGATACCAGGCGTTTCCCCCTGGAAGCTCCCTC
GTGCGCTCTCCTGTTCCGACCCTGCCGCTTACCGGATACCTGTCCGCCTTTCTCCCTTCGGGAAGCGTGG
CGCTTTCTCATAGCTCACGCTGTAGGTATCTCAGTTCGGTGTAGGTCGTTCGCTCCAAGCTGGGCTGTGT
GCACGAACCCCCCGTTCAGCCCGACCGCTGCGCCTTATCCGGTAACTATCGTCTTGAGTCCAACCCGGTA
AGACACGACTTATCGCCACTGGCAGCAGCCACTGGTAACAGGATTAGCAGAGCGAGGTATGTAGGCGGTG
CTACAGAGTTCTTGAAGTGGTGGCCTAACTACGGCTACACTAGAAGAACAGTATTTGGTATCTGCGCTCT
GCTGAAGCCAGTTACCTTCGGAAAAAGAGTTGGTAGCTCTTGATCCGGCAAACAAACCACCGCTGGTAGC
GGTGGTTTTTTTGTTTGCAAGCAGCAGATTACGCGCAGAAAAAAAGGATCTCAAGAAGATCCTTTGATCT
TTTCTACGGGGTCTGACGCTCAGTGGAACGAAAACTCACGTTAAGGGATTTTGGTCATGAGATTATCAAA
AAGGATCTTCACCTAGATCCTTTTAAATTAAAAATGAAGTTTTAAATCAATCTAAAGTATATATGAGTAA
ACTTGGTCTGACAGTTACCAATGCTTAATCAGTGAGGCACCTATCTCAGCGATCTGTCTATTTCGTTCAT
CCATAGTTGCCTGACTCCCCGTCGTGTAGATAACTACGATACGGGAGGGCTTACCATCTGGCCCCAGTGC
TGCAATGATACCGCGAGACCCACGCTCACCGGCTCCAGATTTATCAGCAATAAACCAGCCAGCCGGAAGG
GCCGAGCGCAGAAGTGGTCCTGCAACTTTATCCGCCTCCATCCAGTCTATTAATTGTTGCCGGGAAGCTA
GAGTAAGTAGTTCGCCAGTTAATAGTTTGCGCAACGTTGTTGCCATTGCTACAGGCATCGTGGTGTCACG
CTCGTCGTTTGGTATGGCTTCATTCAGCTCCGGTTCCCAACGATCAAGGCGAGTTACATGATCCCCCATG
TTGTGCAAAAAAGCGGTTAGCTCCTTCGGTCCTCCGATCGTTGTCAGAAGTAAGTTGGCCGCAGTGTTAT
CACTCATGGTTATGGCAGCACTGCATAATTCTCTTACTGTCATGCCATCCGTAAGATGCTTTTCTGTGAC
TGGTGAGTACTCAACCAAGTCATTCTGAGAATAGTGTATGCGGCGACCGAGTTGCTCTTGCCCGGCGTCA
ATACGGGATAATACCGCGCCACATAGCAGAACTTTAAAAGTGCTCATCATTGGAAAACGTTCTTCGGGGC
GAAAACTCTCAAGGATCTTACCGCTGTTGAGATCCAGTTCGATGTAACCCACTCGTGCACCCAACTGATC
TTCAGCATCTTTTACTTTCACCAGCGTTTCTGGGTGAGCAAAAACAGGAAGGCAAAATGCCGCAAAAAAG
GGAATAAGGGCGACACGGAAATGTTGAATACTCATACTCTTCCTTTTTCAATATTATTGAAGCATTTATC
AGGGTTATTGTCTCATGAGCGGATACATATTTGAATGTATTTAGAAAAATAAACAAATAGGGGTTCCGCG
CACATTTCCCCGAAAAGTGCCACCTAAATTGTAAGCGTTAATATTTTGTTAAAATTCGCGTTAAATTTTT
GTTAAATCAGCTCATTTTTTAACCAATAGGCCGAAATCGGCAAAATCCCTTATAAATCAAAAGAATAGAC
CGAGATAGGGT
[37 nt withheld, positions 8062-8098]
AAAGAACGTGGACTCCAACGTCAAAGG
[49 nt withheld, positions 8126-8174]
T
[91 nt withheld, positions 8176-8266]
G
[124 nt withheld, positions 8268-8391]
CCCATTCGCCATTCAGGCTGCGCAACTGTTGGGAAGGGCGATCGGTGCGGGCCTCTTCGCTATTACGCCA
GCTGGCGAAAGGGGGATGTGCTGCAAGGCGATTAAGTTGGGTAACGCCAGGGTTTTCCCAGTCACGACGT
TGTAAAACGACGGCCAGTGAGCGCGCGTAATACGACTCACTATAGGGCGAATTGACTAGTACATAACTTA
CGGTAAATGGCCCGCCTGGCTGACCGCCCAACGACCCCCGCCCATTGAC
